Addgene plasmid #73920: pGEX6P1- Mst7-Erp1CT
Purpose: GST fusion- Erp1 cytoplasmic tail
Depositing lab: Blanche Schwappach. Depositing organization: Universitaetsmedizin Goettingen. Publication: delta-COP contains a helix C-terminal to its longin domain key to COPI dynamics and function. Arakel EC, Richter KP, Clancy A, Schwappach B. Proc Natl Acad Sci U S A. 2016 Jun 21;113(25):6916-21. doi: 10.1073/pnas.1603544113. Epub 2016 Jun 13. PubMed 27298352.
Backbone
  Vector backbone: pGEX6P1
  Vector type: Bacterial Expression
Growth in bacteria
  Bacterial resistance: Ampicillin, 100 μg/mL
  Growth temperature: 37°C
  Growth strain: DH5alpha
  Copy number: Unknown
Gene/Insert
  Gene/Insert name: Erp1 CT
  Species: S. cerevisiae (budding yeast)
  Promoter: tac
  Tag / fusion protein: GST (N terminal on backbone)
  Cloning method: Restriction Enzyme; 5′ cloning site Cla1 (not destroyed); 3′ cloning site Xho1 (not destroyed)
  Sequencing primers: 5′ ACGTTTGGTGGTGGCGACCATCCTCCAAAA
Terms and licenses: Academic/Nonprofit Terms; Industry Terms: Not Available to Industry
How to cite: pGEX6P1- Mst7-Erp1CT was a gift from Blanche Schwappach (Addgene plasmid # 73920 ; http://n2t.net/addgene:73920 ; RRID:Addgene_73920)
