[The description below was written by a language model from this plasmid's Addgene catalogue record and pLannotate feature annotations shown in this document.]
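Description:
pGEX6P1- Mst7-Erp1CT is a bacterial expression plasmid built on the pGEX6P1 backbone for producing a glutathione S-transferase (GST) fusion protein in E. coli. It is propagated through a ColE1/pMB1-type origin of replication and selected with ampicillin via the β-lactamase (AmpR) gene and its own promoter. Small annotated fragments of bom, rop and an RSF-type origin appear to be backbone remnants rather than functional modules.

Expression is driven by the tac promoter, a strong trp/lac hybrid, followed by a lac operator. The plasmid carries its own lacI gene, so the lac repressor keeps transcription off until it is relieved with IPTG. Downstream lies the Schistosoma japonicum GST coding sequence, which provides an N-terminal tag for affinity capture on glutathione resin. The catalogue lists the insert as the cytoplasmic tail (CT) of Erp1 from S. cerevisiae, cloned between ClaI and XhoI sites that both remain intact.

The feature table annotates a roughly 200 nt fragment of yeast MST27, a protein implicated in stabilising coatomer at the Golgi during COPI vesicle formation, immediately after GST. This probably corresponds to the "Mst7" element in the plasmid name, although the record does not explain it. The short Erp1 tail is not annotated separately, and presumably follows the MST27 segment. The exact architecture of the fusion is therefore not fully defined by the record.

The stated purpose is a GST fusion of the Erp1 cytoplasmic tail. Given the associated work on COPI and delta-COP, the fusion would suit use as bait in binding or pull-down assays with coat components, but the record does not spell out such applications.
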