Features (pLannotate 1.2.2; 18 found; start..end, strand, type, name):
      5..77      +  rep_origin     RSF ori (fragment): Plasmids containing the RSF 1030 origin of replication can be propagated in E. coli cells that contain additional plasmids with compatible origins.
     82..133     -  misc_feature   bom (fragment): basis of mobility region from pBR322
    140..217     +  promoter       lacI promoter: lacI
    218..1300    +  CDS            lacI: lac repressor; lacI; The lac repressor binds to the lac operator to inhibit transcription in E. coli. This inhibition can be relieved by adding lactose or isopropyl-β-D-thiogalactopyranoside (IPTG).
   1313..1334    +  protein_bind   CAP binding site: CAP binding activates transcription in the presence of cAMP. E. coli catabolite activator protein
   1349..1379    +  promoter       lac promoter: promoter for the E. coli lac operon
   1387..1403    +  protein_bind   lac operator: The lac repressor binds to the lac operator to inhibit transcription in E. coli. This inhibition can be relieved by adding lactose or isopropyl-β-D-thiogalactopyranoside (IPTG). lac repressor encoded by lacI
   1423..1596    +  CDS            lacZα: LacZα fragment of β-galactosidase; lacZ fragment
   1860..1976    -  CDS            yciV (fragment): RNAAM_ECOLI - Also known as trpH From Escherichia coli (strain K12).
   2052..2080    +  promoter       tac promoter: strong E. coli promoter; hybrid between the trp and lac UV5 promoters
   2088..2104    +  protein_bind   lac operator: The lac repressor binds to the lac operator to inhibit transcription in E. coli. This inhibition can be relieved by adding lactose or isopropyl-β-D-thiogalactopyranoside (IPTG). lac repressor encoded by lacI
   2127..2780    +  CDS            GST26_SCHJA: Experimental evidence at protein level: Swiss-Prot protein existence level 1. GST isoenzymes appear to play a central role in the parasite detoxification system. Other functions are also suspected including a role in increasing the solubility of haematin in the parasite gut. From Schistosoma japonicum (Blood fluke).
   2820..3023    +  CDS            MST27 (fragment): MST27_YEAST - Also known as DUP2. Experimental evidence at protein level: Swiss-Prot protein existence level 1. Involved in protein trafficking vesicle formation, probably by stabilizing of coatomer at the Golgi membrane and thus allowing the efficient formation of COPI coated vesicles. From Saccharomyces cerevisiae (strain ATCC 204508 / S288c) (Baker's yeast).
   3125..3164    +  CDS            rop (fragment): Rop protein, which maintains plasmids at low copy number; rop
   3266..3306    +  misc_feature   bom (fragment): basis of mobility region from pBR322
   3411..3515    +  promoter       AmpR promoter: bla
   3516..4376    +  CDS            AmpR: β-lactamase; bla; confers resistance to ampicillin, carbenicillin, and related antibiotics
   4547..5135    +  rep_origin     ori: high-copy-number ColE1/pMB1/pBR322/pUC origin of replication
>Addgene plasmid #73920 | pGEX6P1- Mst7-Erp1CT | addgene full sequence | sequence record 200169 | Addgene NGS Result
CGCCTTTGAGTGAGCTGATACCGCTCGCCGCAGCCGAACGACCGAGCGCAGCGAGTCAGTGAGCGAGGAA
GCGGAAGAGCGCCTGATGCGGTATTTTCTCCTTACGCATCTGTGCGGTATTTCACACCGCATAAATTCCG
ACACCATCGAATGGCGCAAAACCTTTCGCGGTATGGCATGATAGCGCCCGGAAGAGAGTCAATTCAGGGT
GGTGAATGTGAAACCAGTAACGTTATACGATGTCGCAGAGTATGCCGGTGTCTCTTATCAGACCGTTTCC
CGCGTGGTGAACCAGGCCAGCCACGTTTCTGCGAAAACGCGGGAAAAAGTGGAAGCGGCGATGGCGGAGC
TGAATTACATTCCCAACCGCGTGGCACAACAACTGGCGGGCAAACAGTCGTTGCTGATTGGCGTTGCCAC
CTCCAGTCTGGCCCTGCACGCGCCGTCGCAAATTGTCGCGGCGATTAAATCTCGCGCCGATCAACTGGGT
GCCAGCGTGGTGGTGTCGATGGTAGAACGAAGCGGCGTCGAAGCCTGTAAAGCGGCGGTGCACAATCTTC
TCGCGCAACGCGTCAGTGGGCTGATCATTAACTATCCGCTGGATGACCAGGATGCCATTGCTGTGGAAGC
TGCCTGCACTAATGTTCCGGCGTTATTTCTTGATGTCTCTGACCAGACACCCATCAACAGTATTATTTTC
TCCCATGAAGACGGTACGCGACTGGGCGTGGAGCATCTGGTCGCATTGGGTCACCAGCAAATCGCGCTGT
TAGCGGGCCCATTAAGTTCTGTCTCGGCGCGTCTGCGTCTGGCTGGCTGGCATAAATATCTCACTCGCAA
TCAAATTCAGCCGATAGCGGAACGGGAAGGCGACTGGAGTGCCATGTCCGGTTTTCAACAAACCATGCAA
ATGCTGAATGAGGGCATCGTTCCCACTGCGATGCTGGTTGCCAACGATCAGATGGCGCTGGGCGCAATGC
GCGCCATTACCGAGTCCGGGCTGCGCGTTGGTGCGGATATCTCGGTAGTGGGATACGACGATACCGAAGA
CAGCTCATGTTATATCCCGCCGTTAACCACCATCAAACAGGATTTTCGCCTGCTGGGGCAAACCAGCGTG
GACCGCTTGCTGCAACTCTCTCAGGGCCAGGCGGTGAAGGGCAATCAGCTGTTGCCCGTCTCACTGGTGA
AAAGAAAAACCACGCTAGCGCCCAATACGCAAACCGCCTCTCCCCGCGCGTTGGCCGATTCATTAATGCA
GCTGGCACGACAGGTTTCCCGACTGGAAAGCGGGCAGTGAGCGCAACGCAATTAATGTAAGTTAGCTCAC
TCATTAGGCACCCCAGGCTTTACACTTTATGCTTCCGGCTCGTATGTTGTGTGGAATTGTGAGCGGATAA
CAATTTCACACAGGAAACAGCTATGACCATGATTACGGATTCACTGGCCGTCGTTTTACAACGTCGTGAC
TGGGAAAACCCTGGCGTTACCCAACTTAATCGCCTTGCAGCACATCCCCCTTTCGCCAGCTGGCGTAATA
GCGAAGAGGCCCGCACCGATCGCCCTTCCCAACAGTTGCGCAGCCTGAATGGCGAATGGCGCTTTGCCTG
GTTTCCGGCACCAGAAGCGGTGCCGGAAAGCTGGCTGGAGTGCGATCTTCCTGAGGCCGATACTGTCGTC
GTCCCCTCAAACTGGCAGATGCACGGTTACGATGCGCCCATCTACACCAACGTGACCTATCCCATTACGG
TCAATCCGCCGTTTGTTCCCACGGAGAATCCGACGGGTTGTTACTCGCTCACATTTAATGTTGATGAAAG
CTGGCTACAGGAAGGCCAGACGCGAATTATTTTTGATGGCGTTGGAATTAGCTTATCGACTGCACGGTGC
ACCAATGCTTCTGGCGTCAGGCAGCCATCGGAAGCTGTGGTATGGCTGTGCAGGTCGTAAATCACTGCAT
AATTCGTGTCGCTCAAGGCGCACTCCCGTTCTGGATAATGTTTTTTGCGCCGACATCATAACGGTTCTGG
CAAATATTCTGAAATGAGCTGTTGACAATTAATCATCGGCTCGTATAATGTGTGGAATTGTGAGCGGATA
ACAATTTCACACAGGAAACAGTATTCATGTCCCCTATACTAGGTTATTGGAAAATTAAGGGCCTTGTGCA
ACCCACTCGACTTCTTTTGGAATATCTTGAAGAAAAATATGAAGAGCATTTGTATGAGCGCGATGAAGGT
GATAAATGGCGAAACAAAAAGTTTGAATTGGGTTTGGAGTTTCCCAATCTTCCTTATTATATTGATGGTG
ATGTTAAATTAACACAGTCTATGGCCATCATACGTTATATAGCTGACAAGCACAACATGTTGGGTGGTTG
TCCAAAAGAGCGTGCAGAGATTTCAATGCTTGAAGGAGCGGTTTTGGATATTAGATACGGTGTTTCGAGA
ATTGCATATAGTAAAGACTTTGAAACTCTCAAAGTTGATTTTCTTAGCAAGCTACCTGAAATGCTGAAAA
TGTTCGAAGATCGTTTATGTCATAAAACATATTTAAATGGTGATCATGTAACCCATCCTGACTTCATGTT
GTATGACGCTCTTGATGTTGTTTTATACATGGACCCAATGTGCCTGGATGCGTTCCCAAAATTAGTTTGT
TTTAAAAAACGTATTGAAGCTATCCCACAAATTGATAAGTACTTGAAATCCAGCAAGTATATAGCATGGC
CTTTGCAGGGCTGGCAAGCCACGTTTGGTGGTGGCGACCATCCTCCAAAATCGGATCTGGAAGTTCTGTT
CCAGGGGCCCCTGGGATCCCTACGCCTTGTTGAGGGAGTAACCCCCAAGAAGCAAACAGCCACGTCAATT
GGCAATTCTCCGGTCACCGCTAAGCCTGAAGATGCCATCGAGTCAGCTTCTCCTAGTTCCAGACTGAATT
ATCGAAACTTTTTGCTCAAGGCAGCGGAGATCGAACGACAAGCTCAGGAAAATTACTGGCGAAGGCGGCA
TCCCAATATCGATGGCGGCGGCGGCTCGGGCGGCGGCGGCTCTCACCTGGGCAAATTTTTTGTTAAGCAA
AAAATTTTATGACTCGAGCGGCCGCATCGTGACTGACTGACGATCTGCCTCGCGCGTTTCGGTGATGACG
GTGAAAACCTCTGACACATGCAGCTCCCGGAGACGGTCACAGCTTGTCTGTAAGCGGATGCCGGGAGCAG
ACAAGCCCGTCAGGGCGCGTCAGCGGGTGTTGGCGGGTGTCGGGGCGCAGCCATGACCCAGTCACGTAGC
GATAGCGGAGTGTATAATTCTTGAAGACGAAAGGGCCTCGTGATACGCCTATTTTTATAGGTTAATGTCA
TGATAATAATGGTTTCTTAGACGTCAGGTGGCACTTTTCGGGGAAATGTGCGCGGAACCCCTATTTGTTT
ATTTTTCTAAATACATTCAAATATGTATCCGCTCATGAGACAATAACCCTGATAAATGCTTCAATAATAT
TGAAAAAGGAAGAGTATGAGTATTCAACATTTCCGTGTCGCCCTTATTCCCTTTTTTGCGGCATTTTGCC
TTCCTGTTTTTGCTCACCCAGAAACGCTGGTGAAAGTAAAAGATGCTGAAGATCAGTTGGGTGCACGAGT
GGGTTACATCGAACTGGATCTCAACAGCGGTAAGATCCTTGAGAGTTTTCGCCCCGAAGAACGTTTTCCA
ATGATGAGCACTTTTAAAGTTCTGCTATGTGGCGCGGTATTATCCCGTGTTGACGCCGGGCAAGAGCAAC
TCGGTCGCCGCATACACTATTCTCAGAATGACTTGGTTGAGTACTCACCAGTCACAGAAAAGCATCTTAC
GGATGGCATGACAGTAAGAGAATTATGCAGTGCTGCCATAACCATGAGTGATAACACTGCGGCCAACTTA
CTTCTGACAACGATCGGAGGACCGAAGGAGCTAACCGCTTTTTTGCACAACATGGGGGATCATGTAACTC
GCCTTGATCGTTGGGAACCGGAGCTGAATGAAGCCATACCAAACGACGAGCGTGACACCACGATGCCTGC
AGCAATGGCAACAACGTTGCGCAAACTATTAACTGGCGAACTACTTACTCTAGCTTCCCGGCAACAATTA
ATAGACTGGATGGAGGCGGATAAAGTTGCAGGACCACTTCTGCGCTCGGCCCTTCCGGCTGGCTGGTTTA
TTGCTGATAAATCTGGAGCCGGTGAGCGTGGGTCTCGCGGTATCATTGCAGCACTGGGGCCAGATGGTAA
GCCCTCCCGTATCGTAGTTATCTACACGACGGGGAGTCAGGCAACTATGGATGAACGAAATAGACAGATC
GCTGAGATAGGTGCCTCACTGATTAAGCATTGGTAACTGTCAGACCAAGTTTACTCATATATACTTTAGA
TTGATTTAAAACTTCATTTTTAATTTAAAAGGATCTAGGTGAAGATCCTTTTTGATAATCTCATGACCAA
AATCCCTTAACGTGAGTTTTCGTTCCACTGAGCGTCAGACCCCGTAGAAAAGATCAAAGGATCTTCTTGA
GATCCTTTTTTTCTGCGCGTAATCTGCTGCTTGCAAACAAAAAAACCACCGCTACCAGCGGTGGTTTGTT
TGCCGGATCAAGAGCTACCAACTCTTTTTCCGAAGGTAACTGGCTTCAGCAGAGCGCAGATACCAAATAC
TGTCCTTCTAGTGTAGCCGTAGTTAGGCCACCACTTCAAGAACTCTGTAGCACCGCCTACATACCTCGCT
CTGCTAATCCTGTTACCAGTGGCTGCTGCCAGTGGCGATAAGTCGTGTCTTACCGGGTTGGACTCAAGAC
GATAGTTACCGGATAAGGCGCAGCGGTCGGGCTGAACGGGGGGTTCGTGCACACAGCCCAGCTTGGAGCG
AACGACCTACACCGAACTGAGATACCTACAGCGTGAGCTATGAGAAAGCGCCACGCTTCCCGAAGGGAGA
AAGGCGGACAGGTATCCGGTAAGCGGCAGGGTCGGAACAGGAGAGCGCACGAGGGAGCTTCCAGGGGGAA
ACGCCTGGTATCTTTATAGTCCTGTCGGGTTTCGCCACCTCTGACTTGAGCGTCGATTTTTGTGATGCTC
GTCAGGGGGGCGGAGCCTATGGAAAAACGCCAGCAACGCGGCCTTTTTACGGTTCCTGGCCTTTTGCTGG
CCTTTTGCTCACATGTTCTTTCCTGCGTTATCCCCTGATTCTGTGGATAACCGTATTAC
